>Addgene plasmid #25447 | YCPlac33-sGFP-VRG4 | depositor full sequence | sequence record 11860 | Author sequence
GCGCCCAATACGCAAACCGCCTCTCCCCGCGCGTTGGCCGATTCATTAATGCAGCTGGCACGACAGGTTT
CCCGACTGGAAAGCGGGCAGTGAGCGCAACGCAATTAATGTGAGTTAGCTCACTCATTAGGCACCCCAGG
CTTTACACTTTATGCTTCCGGCTCGTATGTTGTGTGGAATTGTGAGCGGATAACAATTTCACACAGGAAA
CAGCTATGACCATGATTACGCCAAGCTTGTAATGGACCATGGCAATGTGCGCCATATATATATGCGGCTC
CCTTATGAGTAGAAGAAAATATATGACTGGTGGTACAAAGTGGCATGGTGGTATATAGATGTAGGAACAC
CATTTGAGTTTGCCATAATGATTAAATTTCCCTTTTTATAAAGAATTAGCCGCCCATAACACGAAAAATA
TCACAGTTGACGAAAGAAGACACGTCGCCTAAACGCGTAATGAATCGCAATATACGAAAAGCTAAACGGG
TTTTTCAGAATCCTCTTACCCAGCCTTGGATAATAGTTTTGGCCGAAAAAAAAAAAAAGAAAGAAAAAAA
TTGAAATTTCGCGATCCGAACAAACAATGAACAGAAAAACAGAATATATATAACGCTGCCAAGCCTATTT
CTTGTTGCCGATTAATTGTTGACATCCTCTTAATTACCAAAAGAGCCTAAGAAAACAAACACACTAACCA
CACAGTATCTTTCGCCCGAATGAGCATGGGTAAAGGAGAAGAACTTTTCACTGGAGTTGTCCCAATTCTT
GTTGAATTAGATGGTGATGTTAATGGGCACAAATTTTCTGTCAGTGGAGAGGGTGAAGGTGATGCAACAT
ACGGAAAACTTACCCTTAAATTTATTTGCACTACTGGAAAACTACCTGTTCCTTGGCCAACACTTGTCAC
TACTTTCACTTATGGTGTTCAGTGCTTTTCAAGATACCCGGATCATATGAAACGGCATGACTTTTTCAAG
AGTGCCATGCCCGAAGGTTATGTACAGGAAAGAACTATATTTTTCAAAGATGACGGGAACTACAAGACAC
GTGCTGAAGTCAAGTTTGAAGGTGATACCCTTGTTAATAGAATCGAGTTAAAAGGTATTGATTTTAAAGA
AGATGGAAACATTCTTGGACACAAATTGGAATACAACTATAACTCACACAATGTATACATCATGGCAGAC
AAACAAAAGAATGGAATCAAAGCTAACTTCAAAATTAGACACAACATTGAAGATGGAAGCGTTCAACTAG
CAGACCATTATCAACAAAATACTCCAATTGGCGATGGCCCTGTCCTTTTACCAGACAACCATTACCTGTC
CACACAATCTGCCCTTTCGAAAGATCCCAACGAAAAGAGAGACCACATGGTCCTTCTTGAGTTTGTAACA
GCTGCTGGGATTACACATGGCATGGATGAACTATACAAATCATGCTCAGAATTGAAAACAGGTCATGCAG
GCCATAACCCTTGGGCTTCAGTTGCCAATTCCGGTCCGATCTCTATTTTATCCTACTGTGGTTCCTCTAT
TTTAATGACGGTGACTAACAAGTTCGTCGTCAATTTGAAGGATTTCAACATGAACTTTGTCATGCTTTTC
GTGCAATCTTTGGTTTGTACTATAACCTTGATTATCCTACGTATACTGGGCTATGCGAAGTTCCGTTCAT
TAAACAAAACAGACGCCAAGAACTGGTTCCCTATTTCCTTTTTACTGGTCTTGATGATCTACACCTCTTC
GAAGGCTTTACAATACTTGGCTGTTCCAATTTACACCATTTTCAAGAATTTGACTATTATCTTGATTGCT
TATGGTGAGGTTCTCTTTTTTGGTGGCTCTGTCACCTCCATGGAATTGTCATCATTTTTGTTGATGGTCC
TTTCTTCTGTCGTTGCAACTTGGGGTGACCAGCAAGCTGTGGCTGCCAAGGCTGCTTCATTGGCTGAAGG
AGCAGCCGGTGCTGTTGCCTCCTTTAACCCAGGTTATTTCTGGATGTTCACCAACTGTATCACTTCTGCA
TTATTCGTTCTTATAATGAGAAAGAGAATTAAGTTAACTAACTTCAAGGATTTCGACACTATGTTTTACA
ACAATGTTTTGGCTCTACCTATTCTATTGCTGTTTTCTTTCTGTGTGGAAGATTGGTCTTCAGTTAATTT
GACCAATAACTTTTCTAACGATTCGCTAACTGCTATGATCATCAGTGGTGTTGCATCCGTCGGTATTTCT
TACTGTTCCGGTTGGTGTGTTCGTGTTACTTCGTCTACTACATATTCGATGGTAGGGGCTTTGAACAAGC
TGCCAATTGCCTTGTCTGGTTTGATTTTCTTTGATGCTCCAAGAAACTTCTTATCTATTCTCTCCATTTT
TATTGGTTTCCTATCAGGTATTATTTATGCTGTTGCCAAACAAAAGAAGCAACAAGCCCAACCTTTACGT
AAATGAGAACTTACGGGGGGTGCAATTTATTTTTTTTTTTTGGTTTATTTTATTTTATAGAGGCATCTAA
TGCAAGTAGATTTATATACAATTATACTTAAAATTGATATACCTTAGAACAGGTCGGACACAACGTGTGG
TAACTCCAATATATCACTAATGACAATAGCGCCTTCTGGTGTTTGCCCCAAAATTTCATTTACTTCATTC
TCAACTAAATGAATACATGTTTTCATGCCCAATTTGATACCTGTCTCGATGTTTTTCCCACTGTCATCTA
TAAAATAAGCATTCTCGTATCTTGCCAACCCGCTTTCCTTCATGGCTTTTTCAAATGCTTTAACATGTGG
TTTGCAGACCAGCGTATCTGTCCTAGAGTAGTCACAATATGTCAATCCATCAAATAAATCCGCTATACCC
AACAATCTCAGGCAACGTATTGCGTGGTTTTTATAAGCGTTGGTGAAAAGCCACAATTTATCAATCTTTC
CCGATTGTCTCAATCTCAACAGCATATTCCTTAATGGTATATCAGGTTTCAAGATATCTTGTAGTGGTAA
GGAATCATCCACAAGCCGGTTATATTCCAGTGCGTTCACTTTGTGGAACATTACAAGTCCCCTTATGGCA
AGTCCATACTCTTTGTAGTAAGAGTTATTCAAAACGTGAGCATCTTCAGGTGATAGTTTCAAGTGTGTTT
GAAAGAACCTCAGTATAGATTGTTGCATAAGATCGTGAATTCACTGGCCGTCGTTTTACAACGTCGTGAC
TGGGAAAACCCTGGCGTTACCCAACTTAATCGCCTTGCAGCACATCCCCCTTTCGCCAGCTGGCGTAATA
GCGAAGAGGCCCGCACCGATCGCCCTTCCCAACAGTTGCGCAGCCTGAATGGCGAATGGCGCCTGATGCG
GTATTTTCTCCTTACGCATCTGTGCGGTATTTCACACCGCATATATCGCTGGGCCATTCTCATGAAGAAT
ATCTTGAATTTATTGTCATATTACTAGTTGGTGTGGAAGTCCATATATCGGTGATCAATATAGTGGTTGA
CATGCTGGCTAGTCAACATTGAGCCTTTTGATCATGCAAATATATTACGGTATTTTACAATCAAATATCA
AACTTAACTATTGACTTTATAACTTATTTAGGTGGTAACATTCTTATAAAAAAGAAAAAAATTACTGCAA
AACAGTACTAGCTTTTAACTTGTATCCTAGGTTATCTATGCTGTCTCACCATAGAGAATATTACCTATTT
CAGAATGTATGTCCATGATTCGCCGGGTAAATACATATAATACACAAATCTGGCTTAATAAAGTCTATAA
TATATCTCATAAAGAAGTGCTAAATTGGCTAGTGCTATATATTTTTAAGAAAATTTCTTTTGACTAAGTC
CATATCGACTTTGTAAAAGTTCACTTTAGCATACATATATTACACGAGCCAGAAATTGTAACTTTTGCCT
AAAATCACAAATTGCAAAATTTAATTGCTTGCAAAAGGTCACATGCTTATAATCAACTTTTTTAAAAATT
TAAAATACTTTTTTATTTTTTATTTTTAAACATAAATGAAATAATTTATTTATTGTTTATGATTACCGAA
ACATAAAACCTGCTCAAGAAAAAGAAACTGTTTTGTCCTTGGAAAAAAAGCACTACCTAGGAGCGGCCAA
AATGCCGAGGCTTTCATAGCTTAAACTCTTTACAGAAAATAGGCATTATAGATCAGTTCGAGTTTTCTTA
TTCTTCCTTCCGGTTTTATCGTCACAGTTTTACAGTAAATAAGTATCACCTCTTAGAGTTCGATGATAAG
CTGTCAAACATGAGAATTAATTCCACATGTTAAAATAGTGAAGGAGCATGTTCGGCACACAGTGGACCGA
ACGTGGGGTAAGTGCACTAGGGTCCGGTTAAACGGATCTCGCATTGATGAGGCAACGCTAATTATCAACA
TATAGATTGTTATCTATCTGCATGAACACGAAATCTTTACTTGACGACTTGAGGCTGATGGTGTTTATGC
AAAGAAACCACTGTGTTTAATATGTGTCACTGTTTGATATTACTGTCAGCGTAGAAGATAATAGTAAAAG
CGGTTAATAAGTGTATTTGAGATAAGTGTGATAAAGTTTTTACAGCGAAAAGACGATAAATACAAGAAAA
TGATTACGAGGATACGGAGAGAGGTATGTACATGTGTATTTATATACTAAGCTGCCGGCGGTTGTTTGCA
AGACCGAGAAAAGGCTAGCAAGAATCGGGTCATTGTAGCGTATGCGCCTGTGAACATTCTCTTCAACAAG
TTTGATTCCATTGCGGTGAAATGGTAAAAGTCAACCCCCTGCGATGTATATTTTCCTGTACAATCAATCA
AAAAGCCAAATGATTTAGCATTATCTTTACATCTTGTTATTTTACAGATTTTATGTTTAGATCTTTTATG
CTTGCTTTTCAAAAGGCTTGCAGGCAAGTGCACAAACAATACTTAAATAAATACTACTCAGTAATAACCT
ATTTCTTAGCATTTTTGACGAAATTTGCTATTTTGTTAGAGTCTTTTACACCATTTGTCTCCACACCTCC
GCTTACATCAACACCAATAACGCCATTTAATCTAAGCGCATCACCAACATTTTCTGGCGTCAGTCCACCA
GCTAACATAAAATGTAAGCTCTCGGGGCTCTCTTGCCTTCCAACCCAGTCAGAAATCGAGTTCCAATCCA
AAAGTTCACCTGTCCCACCTGCTTCTGAATCAAACAAGGGAATAAACGAATGAGGTTTCTGTGAAGCTGC
ACTGAGTAGTATGTTGCAGTCTTTTGGAAATACGAGTCTTTTAATAACTGGCAAACCGAGGAACTCTTGG
TATTCTTGCCACGACTCATCTCCATGCAGTTGGACGATCGATGATAAGCTGTCAAACATGAGAATTGGGT
AATAACTGATATAATTAAATTGAAGCTCTAATTTGTGAGTTTAGTATACATGCATTTACTTATAATACAG
TTTTTTAGTTTTGCTGGCCGCATCTTCTCAAATATGCTTCCCAGCCTGCTTTTCTGTAACGTTCACCCTC
TACCTTAGCATCCCTTCCCTTTGCAAATAGTCCTCTTCCAACAATAATAATGTCAGATCCTGTAGAGACC
ACATCATCCACGGTTCTATACTGTTGACCCAATGCGTCTCCCTTGTCATCTAAACCCACACCGGGTGTCA
TAATCAACCAATCGTAACCTTCATCTCTTCCACCCATGTCTCTTTGAGCAATAAAGCCGATAACAAAATC
TTTGTCGCTCTTCGCAATGTCAACAGTACCCTTAGTATATTCTCCAGTAGATAGGGAGCCCTTGCATGAC
AATTCTGCTAACATCAAAAGGCCTCTAGGTTCCTTTGTTACTTCTTCTGCCGCCTGCTTCAAACCGCTAA
CAATACCTGGGCCCACCACACCGTGTGCATTCGTAATGTCTGCCCATTCTGCTATTCTGTATACACCCGC
AGAGTACTGCAATTTGACTGTATTACCAATGTCAGCAAATTTTCTGTCTTCGAAGAGTAAAAAATTGTAC
TTGGCGGATAATGCCTTTAGCGGCTTAACTGTGCCCTCCATGGAAAAATCAGTCAAGATATCCACATGTG
TTTTTAGTAAACAAATTTTGGGACCTAATGCTTCAACTAACTCCAGTAATTCCTTGGTGGTACGAACATC
CAATGAAGCACACAAGTTTGTTTGCTTTTCGTGCATGATATTAAATAGCTTGGCAGCAACAGGACTAGGA
TGAGTAGCAGCACGTTCCTTATATGTAGCTTTCGACATGATTTATCTTCGTTTCCTGCATGTTTTTGTTC
TGTGCAGTTGGGTTAAGAATACTGGGCAATTTCATGTTTCTTCAACACTACATATGCGTATATATACCAA
TCTAAGTCTGTGCTCCTTCCTTCGTTCTTCCTTCTGTTCGGAGATTACCGAATCAAAAAAATTTCAAAGA
AACCGAAATCAAAAAAAAGAATAAAAAAAAAATGATGAATTGAATTGAAAAGCTAATTCTTGAAGACGAA
AGGGCCTCGTGATACGCCTATTTTTATAGGTTAATGTCATGATAATAATGGTTTCTTAGACGTCAGGTGG
CACTTTTCGGGGAAATGTGCGCGGAACCCCTATTTGTTTATTTTTCTAAATACATTCAAATATGTATCCG
CTCATGAGACAATAACCCTGATAAATGCTTCAATAATATTGAAAAAGGAAGAGTATGAGTATTCAACATT
TCCGTGTCGCCCTTATTCCCTTTTTTGCGGCATTTTGCCTTCCTGTTTTTGCTCACCCAGAAACGCTGGT
GAAAGTAAAAGATGCTGAAGATCAGTTGGGTGCACGAGTGGGTTACATCGAACTGGATCTCAACAGCGGT
AAGATCCTTGAGAGTTTTCGCCCCGAAGAACGTTTTCCAATGATGAGCACTTTTAAAGTTCTGCTATGTG
GCGCGGTATTATCCCGTATTGACGCCGGGCAAGAGCAACTCGGTCGCCGCATACACTATTCTCAGAATGA
CTTGGTTGAGTACTCACCAGTCACAGAAAAGCATCTTACGGATGGCATGACAGTAAGAGAATTATGCAGT
GCTGCCATAACCATGAGTGATAACACTGCGGCCAACTTACTTCTGACAACGATCGGAGGACCGAAGGAGC
TAACCGCTTTTTTGCACAACATGGGGGATCATGTAACTCGCCTTGATCGTTGGGAACCGGAGCTGAATGA
AGCCATACCAAACGACGAGCGTGACACCACGATGCCTGTAGCAATGGCAACAACGTTGCGCAAACTATTA
ACTGGCGAACTACTTACTCTAGCTTCCCGGCAACAATTAATAGACTGGATGGAGGCGGATAAAGTTGCAG
GACCACTTCTGCGCTCGGCCCTTCCGGCTGGCTGGTTTATTGCTGATAAATCTGGAGCCGGTGAGCGTGG
GTCTCGCGGTATCATTGCAGCACTGGGGCCAGATGGTAAGCCCTCCCGTATCGTAGTTATCTACACGACG
GGGAGTCAGGCAACTATGGATGAACGAAATAGACAGATCGCTGAGATAGGTGCCTCACTGATTAAGCATT
GGTAACTGTCAGACCAAGTTTACTCATATATACTTTAGATTGATTTAAAACTTCATTTTTAATTTAAAAG
GATCTAGGTGAAGATCCTTTTTGATAATCTCATGACCAAAATCCCTTAACGTGAGTTTTCGTTCCACTGA
GCGTCAGACCCCGTAGAAAAGATCAAAGGATCTTCTTGAGATCCTTTTTTTCTGCGCGTAATCTGCTGCT
TGCAAACAAAAAAACCACCGCTACCAGCGGTGGTTTGTTTGCCGGATCAAGAGCTACCAACTCTTTTTCC
GAAGGTAACTGGCTTCAGCAGAGCGCAGATACCAAATACTGTCCTTCTAGTGTAGCCGTAGTTAGGCCAC
CACTTCAAGAACTCTGTAGCACCGCCTACATACCTCGCTCTGCTAATCCTGTTACCAGTGGCTGCTGCCA
GTGGCGATAAGTCGTGTCTTACCGGGTTGGACTCAAGACGATAGTTACCGGATAAGGCGCAGCGGTCGGG
CTGAACGGGGGGTTCGTGCACACAGCCCAGCTTGGAGCGAACGACCTACACCGAACTGAGATACCTACAG
CGTGAGCTATGAGAAAGCGCCACGCTTCCCGAAGGGAGAAAGGCGGACAGGTATCCGGTAAGCGGCAGGG
TCGGAACAGGAGAGCGCACGAGGGAGCTTCCAGGGGGAAACGCCTGGTATCTTTATAGTCCTGTCGGGTT
TCGCCACCTCTGACTTGAGCGTCGATTTTTGTGATGCTCGTCAGGGGGGCGGAGCCTATGGAAAAACGCC
AGCAACGCGGCCTTTTTACGGTTCCTGGCCTTTTGCTGGCCTTTTGCTCACATGTTCTTTCCTGCGTTAT
CCCCTGATTCTGTGGATAACCGTATTACCGCCTTTGAGTGAGCTGATACCGCTCGCCGCAGCCGAACGAC
CGAGCGCAGCGAGTCAGTGAGCGAGGAAGCGGAAGA
Features (pLannotate 1.2.2; 18 found; start..end, strand, type, name):
      1..93      +  CDS            lacI (fragment): lac repressor; lacI; The lac repressor binds to the lac operator to inhibit transcription in E. coli. This inhibition can be relieved by adding lactose or isopropyl-β-D-thiogalactopyranoside (IPTG).
    106..127     +  protein_bind   CAP binding site: CAP binding activates transcription in the presence of cAMP. E. coli catabolite activator protein
    142..172     +  promoter       lac promoter: promoter for the E. coli lac operon
    180..196     +  protein_bind   lac operator: The lac repressor binds to the lac operator to inhibit transcription in E. coli. This inhibition can be relieved by adding lactose or isopropyl-β-D-thiogalactopyranoside (IPTG). lac repressor encoded by lacI
    536..560     +  promoter       Act1 promoter (fragment): rice actin promoter
    726..1439    +  CDS            GFP (S65T): GFP (S65T) is a basic (constitutively fluorescent) green fluorescent protein published in 1995, derived from Aequorea victoria.
   1446..2453    +  CDS            VRG4: GMT1_YEAST - Also known as GOG5, LDB3, MCD3, VAN2, VIG4. Experimental evidence at protein level: Swiss-Prot protein existence level 1. Involved in the import of GDP-mannose from the cytoplasm into the Golgi lumen. Defective copy causes severe glycosylation defect and abnormal retention of soluble endoplasmic reticulum proteins. Involved in vanadate sensitivity. From Saccharomyces cerevisiae (strain ATCC 204508 / S288c) (Baker's yeast).
   2567..3190    -  CDS            SDT1 (fragment): SDT1_YEAST - Also known as SSM1. Experimental evidence at protein level: Swiss-Prot protein existence level 1. Could be an enzyme that inactivates 6-azauracil by modifying it. From Saccharomyces cerevisiae (strain ATCC 204508 / S288c) (Baker's yeast).
   3189..3346    +  CDS            lacZα (fragment): LacZα fragment of β-galactosidase; lacZ fragment
   3352..3404    -  misc_feature   bom (fragment): basis of mobility region from pBR322
   3409..3519    +  CDS            RMD1 (fragment): RMD1_YEAST - Experimental evidence at protein level: Swiss-Prot protein existence level 1. Required for sporulation where it is believed to have a role in meiotic nuclear division. From Saccharomyces cerevisiae (strain ATCC 204508 / S288c) (Baker's yeast).
   3968..5130    -  misc_feature   CEN/ARS: S. cerevisiae CEN4 centromere fused to the autonomously replicating sequence ARS1/ARS416
   5357..5375    -  promoter       tet promoter (fragment): E. coli promoter for tetracycline efflux protein gene
   5465..6268    -  CDS            URA3: orotidine-5'-phosphate decarboxylase, required for uracil biosynthesis; S. cerevisiae URA3; yeast auxotrophic marker, counterselectable with 5-fluoroorotic acid (5-FOA)
   6269..6484    -  promoter       URA3 promoter: S. cerevisiae URA3
   6600..6704    +  promoter       AmpR promoter: bla
   6705..7565    +  CDS            AmpR: β-lactamase; bla; confers resistance to ampicillin, carbenicillin, and related antibiotics
   7736..8324    +  rep_origin     ori: high-copy-number ColE1/pMB1/pBR322/pUC origin of replication
