[The description below was written by a language model from this plasmid's Addgene catalogue record and pLannotate feature annotations shown in this document.]
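Description:
YCPlac33-sGFP-VRG4 is a yeast expression plasmid built on the YCplac33 centromeric shuttle backbone. In Saccharomyces cerevisiae it is maintained through a CEN4/ARS1 element, which supports stable, low-copy replication and segregation, and it is selected through the URA3 auxotrophic marker under its own promoter; URA3 also allows counterselection with 5-fluoroorotic acid. In E. coli it is propagated through a ColE1/pUC-type origin with ampicillin resistance (β-lactamase). Remnants of the lac promoter/operator and lacZα flank the cloning region, as expected for an insert placed in the backbone polylinker. The insert of roughly 3 kb sits between HindIII and EcoRI sites that remain intact, and the annotated full sequence is about 8.5 kb.

The payload is a fusion of a synthetic GFP (annotated as the S65T variant) to the N terminus of Vrg4, the yeast Golgi GDP-mannose transporter that imports GDP-mannose from the cytoplasm into the Golgi lumen. The two coding sequences are nearly contiguous on the same strand. The record does not state which promoter drives the fusion. About 500 bp of unannotated sequence lies upstream of GFP, and the short "rice actin promoter" hit there is a small fragment that is probably a spurious match. Downstream of VRG4, the insert also carries a fragment of SDT1 on the opposite strand, suggesting that flanking yeast genomic sequence was cloned along with the gene. The associated publication concerns visualising Golgi maturation in living yeast, consistent with using this construct as a fluorescent Golgi membrane marker for live-cell imaging.
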