Addgene plasmid #25447: YCPlac33-sGFP-VRG4
Depositing lab: Benjamin Glick. Depositing organization: University of Chicago. Publication: Golgi maturation visualized in living yeast. Losev E, Reinke CA, Jellen J, Strongin DE, Bevis BJ, Glick BS. Nature. 2006 Jun 22. 441(7096):1002-6. 10.1038/nature04717 PubMed 16699524.
Backbone
  Vector backbone: YCPlac33
  Backbone size w/o insert (bp): 5500
  Vector type: Yeast Expression
  Selectable markers: URA3
Growth in bacteria
  Bacterial resistance: Ampicillin, 100 μg/mL
  Growth temperature: 37°C
  Growth strain: DH5alpha
  Copy number: Unknown
Gene/Insert
  Gene/Insert name: Synthetic Green Fluorescent Protein - VRG4 (alt name: sGFP-VRG4)
  Species: S. cerevisiae (budding yeast)
  Insert size (bp): 2985
  Tag / fusion protein: GFP (N terminal on insert)
  Cloning method: Restriction Enzyme; 5′ cloning site HindIII (not destroyed); 3′ cloning site EcoRI (not destroyed)
  Sequencing primers: 5′ gcgggcagtgagcgcaacgcaattaa
Terms and licenses: Academic/Nonprofit Terms; Industry Terms: Not Available to Industry
How to cite: YCPlac33-sGFP-VRG4 was a gift from Benjamin Glick (Addgene plasmid # 25447 ; http://n2t.net/addgene:25447 ; RRID:Addgene_25447)
