>Addgene plasmid #25447 | YCPlac33-sGFP-VRG4 | addgene partial sequence | sequence record 31159 | 25447 with GFP-R
TTCTCCTTTACCCNTGCTCATTCGGGCGAAAGATACTGTGTGGTTAGTGTGTTTGTTTTCTTAGGCTCTT
TTGGTAATTAAGAGGATGTCAACAATTAATCGGCAACAAGAAATAGGCTTGGCAGCGTTATATATATTCT
GTTTTTCTGTTCATTGTTTGTTCGGATCGCGAAATTTCAATTTTTTTCTTTCTTTTTTTTTTTTTCGGCC
AAAACTATTATCCAAGGCTGGGTAAGAGGATTCTGAAAAACCCGTTTAGCTTTTCGTATATTGCGATTCA
TTACGCGTTTAGGCGACGTGTCTTCTTTCGTCAACTGTGATATTTTTCGTGTTATGGGCGGCTAATTCTT
TATAAAAAGGGAAATTTAATCATTATGGCAAACTCAAATGGTGTTCCTACATCTATATACCACCATGCCA
CTTTGTACCACCAGTCATATATTTTCTTCTACTCATAAGGGAGCCGCATATATATATGGCGCACATTGCC
ATGGTCCATTACAAGCTTGGCGTAATCATGGTCATAGCTGTTTCCTGTGTGAAATTGTTATCCGCTCACA
ATTCCACACAACATACGAGCCGGAAGCATAAAGTGTAAAGCCTGGGGTGCCTAATGAGTGAGCTAACTCA
CATTAATTGCGTTGCGCTCACTGCCCGCTTTCCAGTCGGGAAACCTGTCGTGCCAGCTGCATTAATGAAT
CGGCCAACGCGCGGGGAGAGGCGGTTTGCGTATTGGGCGCTCTTCCGCTTCCTCGCTCACTGACTCGCTG
CGCTCGGTCGTTCGGCTGCGGCGAGCGGTATCANCTCACTCAAAGGCGGTAATACGGTTATCCACAGAAT
CAGGGGATAACGCAGGAAAGA
