>Addgene plasmid #25447 | YCPlac33-sGFP-VRG4 | addgene partial sequence | sequence record 31160 | 25447 with GFP-F
GACTATACAAATCATGCTCAGAATTGAAAACAGGTCATGCAGGCCATAACCCTTGGGCTTCAGTTGCCAA
TTCCGGTCCGATCTCTATTTTATCCTACTGTGGTTCCTCTATTTTAATGACGGTGACTAACAAGTTCGTC
GTCAATTTGAAGGATTTCAACATGAACTTTGTCATGCTTTTCGTGCAATCTTTGGTTTGTACTATAACCT
TGATTATCCTACGTATACTGGGCTATGCGAAGTTCCGTTCATTAAACAAAACAGACGCCAAGAACTGGTT
CCCTATTTCCTTTTTACTGGTCTTGATGATCTACACCTCTTCGAAGGCTTTACAATACTTGGCTGTTCCA
ATTTACACCATTTTCAAGAATTTGACTATTATCTTGATTGCTTATGGTGAGGTTCTCTTTTTTGGTGGCT
CTGTCACCTCCATGGAATTGTCATCATTTTTGTTGATGGTCCTTTCTTCTGTCGTTGCAACTTGGGGTGA
CCAGCAAGCTGTGGCTGCCAAGGCTGCTTCATTGGCTGAAGGAGCAGCCGGTGCTGTTGCCTCCTTTAAC
CCAGGTTATTTCTGGATGTTCACCAACTGTATCACTTCTGCATTATTCGTTCTTATAATGAGAAAGAGAA
TTAAGTTAACTAACTTCAAGGATTTCGACACTATGTTTTACAACAATGTTTTGGCTCTACCTATTCTATT
GCTGTTTTCTTTCTGTGTGGAAGATTGGTCTTCAGTTAATTTGACCAATAACTTTTCTAACGATTCGCTA
ACTGCTATGATCATCAGTGGTGTTGCATCCGTCGGTATTTCTTACTGTTCCGGTTGGTGTGTTCGTGTTA
CTTCGTCTACTACATATTCGATGGTA
